>Addgene plasmid #226241 | pRSF_ApyAD | addgene full sequence | sequence record 450052 | Addgene NGS Result
CAACCCACTTACCTTGGTTCAAAGAGTTGGTAGCTCAGCGAACCTTGAGAAAACCACCGTTGGTAGCGGT
GGTTTTTCTTTATTTATGAGATGATGAATCAATCGGTCTATCAAGTCAACGAACAGCTATTCCGTTACTC
TAGATTTCAGTGCAATTTATCTCTTCAAATGTAGCACCTGAAGTCAGCCCCATACGATATAAGTTGTAAT
TCTCATGTTAGTCATGCCCCGCGCCCACCGGAAGGAGCTGACTGGGTTGAAGGCTCTCAAGGGCATCGGT
CGAGATCCCGGTGCCTAATGAGTGAGCTAACTTACATTAATTGCGTTGCGCTCACTGCCCGCTTTCCAGT
CGGGAAACCTGTCGTGCCAGCTGCATTAATGAATCGGCCAACGCGCGGGGAGAGGCGGTTTGCGTATTGG
GCGCCAGGGTGGTTTTTCTTTTCACCAGTGAGACGGGCAACAGCTGATTGCCCTTCACCGCCTGGCCCTG
AGAGAGTTGCAGCAAGCGGTCCACGCTGGTTTGCCCCAGCAGGCGAAAATCCTGTTTGATGGTGGTTAAC
GGCGGGATATAACATGAGCTGTCTTCGGTATCGTCGTATCCCACTACCGAGATGTCCGCACCAACGCGCA
GCCCGGACTCGGTAATGGCGCGCATTGCGCCCAGCGCCATCTGATCGTTGGCAACCAGCATCGCAGTGGG
AACGATGCCCTCATTCAGCATTTGCATGGTTTGTTGAAAACCGGACATGGCACTCCAGTCGCCTTCCCGT
TCCGCTATCGGCTGAATTTGATTGCGAGTGAGATATTTATGCCAGCCAGCCAGACGCAGACGCGCCGAGA
CAGAACTTAATGGGCCCGCTAACAGCGCGATTTGCTGGTGACCCAATGCGACCAGATGCTCCACGCCCAG
TCGCGTACCGTCTTCATGGGAGAAAATAATACTGTTGATGGGTGTCTGGTCAGAGACATCAAGAAATAAC
GCCGGAACATTAGTGCAGGCAGCTTCCACAGCAATGGCATCCTGGTCATCCAGCGGATAGTTAATGATCA
GCCCACTGACGCGTTGCGCGAGAAGATTGTGCACCGCCGCTTTACAGGCTTCGACGCCGCTTCGTTCTAC
CATCGACACCACCACGCTGGCACCCAGTTGATCGGCGCGAGATTTAATCGCCGCGACAATTTGCGACGGC
GCGTGCAGGGCCAGACTGGAGGTGGCAACGCCAATCAGCAACGACTGTTTGCCCGCCAGTTGTTGTGCCA
CGCGGTTGGGAATGTAATTCAGCTCCGCCATCGCCGCTTCCACTTTTTCCCGCGTTTTCGCAGAAACGTG
GCTGGCCTGGTTCACCACGCGGGAAACGGTCTGATAAGAGACACCGGCATACTCTGCGACATCGTATAAC
GTTACTGGTTTCACATTCACCACCCTGAATTGACTCTCTTCCGGGCGCTATCATGCCATACCGCGAAAGG
TTTTGCGCCATTCGATGGTGTCCGGGATCTCGACGCTCTCCCTTATGCGACTCCTGCATTAGGAAATTAA
TACGACTCACTATAGGGGAATTGTGAGCGGATAACAATTCCCCTGTAGAAATAATTTTGTTTAACTTTAA
TAAGGAGATATACCATGGGCAGCAGCCATCACCATCATCACCACAGCCAGATGGCGACCAAACCAAAAAA
GACCAAGGGCGTGAGCGTATCTATTGAAGGGAAATTACCGAAAATGACGTTAGATATGCCTGTCGATGCA
AAAAAAATCAAAGCTATTCAGAAATGTCTGGAGAACGGTAAACTCACCATTACCATGTCTAAAGTAGATC
TGGCAGGCGGTCGTATGGGGGAAGGTTATCTGTACGATTGAGATTCAAGGAGATATACCATGAAACTGTT
GCTGGTTGATAACTTGGTAATGCCGGAGGAGGGCTCGCTGGCATATTTGGACGTGCATCCGCATCTGGGA
CTGCTGGCGCTGGCGGCCGTCGCAGAAGCAGACGGTCACCGCGTGCAAATTTACGATCCGAAACGCCTGA
TTCGTGATGGCACACTGGCTTATGATGCCACCCTTTATGAACGCGCATCTCAAGCGATTCTGGCAGCGCG
TCCTGATGGCGTCGGTTTCACTGCACTGGGCTGTTCCTTCCTGTTCGCGTTGAATGTGGCGGCGTTACTG
AAACGTCGCGAACCCGATCTGCCGGTGTTGCTGGGCGGTCCGCACGCGACCATGCTGCATCGCCAGATTC
TCGAACGTTTTCCGCAGTTTGATATCATCGTTCGCTATGAAGCCGATGAAATTCTGCCGGCCGTCCTCGA
TTGCCTGCCACACCGCACCTTCGACGTGATCCCTGGCCTGAGTTGGCGTGCAACCGGTCGCGGCAGCCCG
CTTCGGTTCACGGATGGCAAGCCGAAAGTTGAGGATCTGGACCTGCTGCCCATCGCTAGTTACGACCATT
ATCCGGTTGAAGAACTGGGACTGTCGATGCTGCGTATCGAAGCCGGCCGCGGCTGCCCATTTGCGTGCAC
CTTTTGTTCCACGGCCGGTTTCTTTCAGCGTTCCTTCCGCCTGAAGTCCGCTGAACGGCTGGTGCGTGAA
CTTGATATCTTACACCAACGTTACCGTGTCTCCGATTTCAAACTGGATCATGATATGTTTACTGTGAATC
GTCGTAAAGTCATGGAATTCTGTGAAGCGGTTGCAGGTCGTGATTATCGCTGGCGTGCCTCGGCCCGCAT
CGACTGTGTGGATGAAGCCCTGCTGAAGAAAATGGCGGATGCGGGTTGCGTTAACCTGTACTTTGGTGTT
GAAACAGGTTCAGAACGCATGCAGAAACTGTGTAAAAAGCGTCTGGATCTTCAACGTGTGGAGCCAATCC
TGGCGGCCGCGGACAGCTTCGGCATTGAAACCACCGCCTCGTTCATCACCGGCTACCCGGAAGAAACGGG
TGAAGATCAAGACGATACGCTCGATATGATTGGCCGCTGCGCCCGTCGTGCTAGTTGTCTGACCCAGCTG
CATATGCTGGCGCCGGAACCGGGGACGCCGTTGTTCGACGAACGCGGCGCGGAAATCGCGTATGACGGTT
GTGGCGGTCCCTATAACACGCGTTTATTATCTAGCTCAGATGAACGTGCGGTACTCGGTCACCCTGATAT
TTTCCAGACTTACTACCACTATCCGGCAGCTTTACCGCGTGCACGTTATATCTTTGCTGTTGGGGCTGCC
GATCTCCTGCGTCGTGTGGGTCCAGTAATTTTTGCGTATGCGCTGCGTGGATTCGGCGGCCGTCTGTCCA
CTCTGATTAGTGCGTGGCGCCAGTTCGCCGACGAGACCAGTCCGGGAGCCCCGGCGGACGCAGCGGGTCT
GGAAGCGTTTATCGCTGCTCGTTTTGGCCGGGGCCACCACCTGCATAGTCTGTTCCGTTATGCGTTGCGC
CTGTACGCCGCCCGTGCCCCTGCAGATGTGATCGTCGAAGGTCCATATGAGCCAGATCGTCCATGCATGC
TTGCTGAAAACGTCGGGTTGTTGGAAGACATTCACAATTGTGATGCCTTGGTTGATCGTATTCGCCGTTC
AACCGAAGGCGCCCCGATGCTGGGCGATGCCGATGTCGGGGGCTTGGGCACGTATATCGTGCAGGGTCAC
GGCGAAGCCGCCACAGGTTACTGGGTCGAATCCGGTATTGCGACTCTGCTGGATCTGTTTCGTTCTCCTC
GTAGTTGCCGGGCTGTGGCGCAATGGCTGGCAGACGCAACGCGTAACGATGGCATTGATGCCAGCATCTT
TGAACCTCTGCTCCGCCGCGGTATTCTCGTGAGCGCAGGGTAACTCGAGTCTGGTAAAGAAACCGCTGCT
GCGAAATTTGAACGCCAGCACATGGACTCGTCTACTAGCGCAGCTTAATTAACCTAGGCTGCTGCCACCG
CTGAGCAATAACTAGCATAACCCCTTGGGGCCTCTAAACGGGTCTTGAGGGGTTTTTTGCTGAAACCTCA
GGCATTTGAGAAGCACACGGTCACACTGCTTCCGGTAGTCAATAAACCGGTAAACCAGCAATAGACATAA
GCGGCTATTTAACGACCCTGCCCTGAACCGACGACAAGCTGACGACCGGGTCTCCGCAAGTGGCACTTTT
CGGGGAAATGTGCGCGGAACCCCTATTTGTTTATTTTTCTAAATACATTCAAATATGTATCCGCTCATGA
ATTAATTCTTAGAAAAACTCATCGAGCATCAAATGAAACTGCAATTTATTCATATCAGGATTATCAATAC
CATATTTTTGAAAAAGCCGTTTCTGTAATGAAGGAGAAAACTCACCGAGGCAGTTCCATAGGATGGCAAG
ATCCTGGTATCGGTCTGCGATTCCGACTCGTCCAACATCAATACAACCTATTAATTTCCCCTCGTCAAAA
ATAAGGTTATCAAGTGAGAAATCACCATGAGTGACGACTGAATCCGGTGAGAATGGCAAAAGTTTATGCA
TTTCTTTCCAGACTTGTTCAACAGGCCAGCCATTACGCTCGTCATCAAAATCACTCGCATCAACCAAACC
GTTATTCATTCGTGATTGCGCCTGAGCGAGACGAAATACGCGGTCGCTGTTAAAAGGACAATTACAAACA
GGAATCGAATGCAACCGGCGCAGGAACACTGCCAGCGCATCAACAATATTTTCACCTGAATCAGGATATT
CTTCTAATACCTGGAATGCTGTTTTCCCGGGGATCGCAGTGGTGAGTAACCATGCATCATCAGGAGTACG
GATAAAATGCTTGATGGTCGGAAGAGGCATAAATTCCGTCAGCCAGTTTAGTCTGACCATCTCATCTGTA
ACATCATTGGCAACGCTACCTTTGCCATGTTTCAGAAACAACTCTGGCGCATCGGGCTTCCCATACAATC
GATAGATTGTCGCACCTGATTGCCCGACATTATCGCGAGCCCATTTATACCCATATAAATCAGCATCCAT
GTTGGAATTTAATCGCGGCCTAGAGCAAGACGTTTCCCGTTGAATATGGCTCATACTCTTCCTTTTTCAA
TATTATTGAAGCATTTATCAGGGTTATTGTCTCATGAGCGGATACATATTTGAATGTATTTAGAAAAATA
AACAAATAGGCATGCAGCGCTCTTCCGCTTCCTCGCTCACTGACTCGCTACGCTCGGTCGTTCGACTGCG
GCGAGCGGTGTCAGCTCACTCAAAAGCGGTAATACGGTTATCCACAGAATCAGGGGATAAAGCCGGAAAG
AACATGTGAGCAAAAAGCAAAGCACCGGAAGAAGCCAACGCCGCAGGCGTTTTTCCATAGGCTCCGCCCC
CCTGACGAGCATCACAAAAATCGACGCTCAAGCCAGAGGTGGCGAAACCCGACAGGACTATAAAGATACC
AGGCGTTTCCCCCTGGAAGCTCCCTCGTGCGCTCTCCTGTTCCGACCCTGCCGCTTACCGGATACCTGTC
CGCCTTTCTCCCTTCGGGAAGCGTGGCGCTTTCTCATAGCTCACGCTGTTGGTATCTCAGTTCGGTGTAG
GTCGTTCGCTCCAAGCTGGGCTGTGTGCACGAACCCCCCGTTCAGCCCGACCGCTGCGCCTTATCCGGTA
ACTATCGTCTTGAGTCCAACCCGGTAAGACACGACTTATCGCCACTGGCAGCAGCCATTGGTAACTGATT
TAGAGGACTTTGTCTTGAAGTTATGCACCTGTTAAGGCTAAACTGAAAGAACAGATTTTGGTGAGTGCGG
TCCTC
Features (pLannotate 1.2.2; 15 found; start..end, strand, type, name):
    219..283     -  CDS            TcR (fragment): tetracycline efflux protein; tet; confers resistance to tetracycline
    298..319     -  protein_bind   CAP binding site: CAP binding activates transcription in the presence of cAMP. E. coli catabolite activator protein
    332..1414    -  CDS            lacI: lac repressor; lacI; The lac repressor binds to the lac operator to inhibit transcription in E. coli. This inhibition can be relieved by adding lactose or isopropyl-β-D-thiogalactopyranoside (IPTG).
   1415..1492    -  promoter       lacI promoter: lacI
   1500..1535    -  CDS            TcR (fragment): tetracycline efflux protein; tet; confers resistance to tetracycline
   1538..1556    +  promoter       T7 promoter: promoter for bacteriophage T7 RNA polymerase
   1557..1581    +  protein_bind   lac operator: The lac repressor binds to the lac operator to inhibit transcription in E. coli. This inhibition can be relieved by adding lactose or isopropyl-β-D-thiogalactopyranoside (IPTG). lac repressor encoded by lacI
   1596..1618    +  RBS            RBS: efficient ribosome binding site from bacteriophage T7 gene 10 (Olins and Rangwala, 1989)
   3836..3877    +  CDS            S-Tag (fragment): affinity and epitope tag derived from pancreatic ribonuclease A
   3907..3924    +  CDS            SET1 (fragment): solubility-enhancement tag derived from T7 phage gene 10B
   3932..3979    +  terminator     T7 terminator: transcription terminator for bacteriophage T7 RNA polymerase
   4143..4200    +  promoter       AmpR promoter (fragment): bla
   4209..5024    -  CDS            KanR: aminoglycoside phosphotransferase; aph(3')-Ia; confers resistance to kanamycin in bacteria or G418 (Geneticin®) in eukaryotes
   5025..5116    -  promoter       AmpR promoter: bla
   5132..136     -  rep_origin     RSF ori (across the origin): Plasmids containing the RSF 1030 origin of replication can be propagated in E. coli cells that contain additional plasmids with compatible origins.
