[The description below was written by a language model from this plasmid's Addgene catalogue record and pLannotate feature annotations shown in this document.]
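Description:
pRSF_ApyAD is a bacterial co-expression plasmid built on a pRSF backbone and designed to produce the precursor peptide ApyA together with its modifying enzyme ApyD in E. coli. It replicates from the RSF1030 origin, which is compatible with other common origin classes and so allows it to be maintained alongside additional plasmids. It is listed as high copy. Selection is by kanamycin through an aminoglycoside phosphotransferase gene. The plasmid also carries lacI under its own promoter.

The payload consists of two genes from Burkholderia thailandensis E264, both codon optimized for E. coli: ApyA with an N-terminal hexahistidine tag, and untagged ApyD, described as a B12-dependent radical SAM enzyme. The feature table annotates a T7 promoter with an adjacent lac operator and a T7 gene 10 ribosome binding site, followed by a roughly 2.2 kb unannotated stretch that presumably holds the inserts, and then a T7 terminator. Expression therefore depends on a host supplying T7 RNA polymerase and is induced with IPTG, which relieves lac repressor binding. Only one T7 promoter is annotated, and neither coding sequence is marked, so the record does not show how the two genes are arranged or whether the second has its own promoter. The S-Tag, SET1 and tetracycline-resistance fragments are short partial matches, most likely backbone remnants rather than functional elements.

The stated purpose is production of ApyA peptide modified in vivo by ApyD. The His tag on the peptide allows the modified product to be recovered by metal affinity purification. The associated work concerns the biosynthesis of macrocyclic peptides with C-terminal β-amino-α-keto acid groups by metalloenzymes.
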