Addgene plasmid #226241: pRSF_ApyAD
Purpose: Production of ApyA peptide modified by the B12-rSAM enzyme ApyD
Depositing lab: Wilfred van der Donk. Depositing organization: University of Illinois at Urbana-Champaign. Publication: Biosynthesis of Macrocyclic Peptides with C-Terminal beta-Amino-alpha-keto Acid Groups by Three Different Metalloenzymes. Nguyen DT, Zhu L, Gray DL, Woods TJ, Padhi C, Flatt KM, Mitchell DA, van der Donk WA. ACS Cent Sci. 2024 Apr 11;10(5):1022-1032. doi: 10.1021/acscentsci.4c00088. eCollection 2024 May 22. PubMed 38799663.
Backbone
  Vector backbone: pRSF
  Vector type: Bacterial Expression
Growth in bacteria
  Bacterial resistance: Kanamycin, 50 μg/mL
  Growth temperature: 37°C
  Growth strain: DH5alpha
  Copy number: High Copy
Gene/Insert 1
  Gene/Insert name: His6_ApyA
  Species: Burkholderia thailandensis E264, codon optimized for E.coli expression
  Tag / fusion protein: Hexa-Histidine (N terminal on insert)
Gene/Insert 2
  Gene/Insert name: ApyD
  Species: Burkholderia thailandensis E264, codon optimized for E.coli expression
Terms and licenses: Academic/Nonprofit Terms; Industry Terms: Not Available to Industry
How to cite: pRSF_ApyAD was a gift from Wilfred van der Donk (Addgene plasmid # 226241 ; http://n2t.net/addgene:226241 ; RRID:Addgene_226241)
